Addgene plasmid #177362: pSN672
Purpose: Expresses human KIF1A(1-393) fused with leucine zipper and His tag
Depositing lab: Shinsuke Niwa. Depositing organization: Tohoku University, Frontier Research Institute for Interdisciplinary Sciences. Publication: De novo mutations in KIF1A-associated neuronal disorder (KAND) dominant-negatively inhibit motor activity and axonal transport of synaptic vesicle precursors. Anazawa Y, Kita T, Iguchi R, Hayashi K, Niwa S. Proc Natl Acad Sci U S A. 2022 Aug 9;119(32):e2113795119. doi: 10.1073/pnas.2113795119. Epub 2022 Aug 2. PubMed 35917346.
Backbone
  Vector backbone: pET21a
  Backbone size w/o insert (bp): 5352
  Total vector size (bp): 6672
  Vector type: Bacterial Expression
Growth in bacteria
  Bacterial resistance: Ampicillin, 100 μg/mL
  Growth temperature: 37°C
  Growth strain: DH5alpha
  Copy number: Low Copy
Gene/Insert
  Gene/Insert name: KIF1A
  Species: H. sapiens (human)
  Insert size (bp): 1320
  Entrez Gene: KIF1A (a.k.a. ATSV, C2orf20, HSN2C, MRD9, NESCAVS, SPG30, UNC104)
  Promoter: T7
  Tag / fusion protein: Leucine zipper (C terminal on insert); His tag (C terminal on insert)
  Cloning method: Gibson Cloning
  Sequencing primers: 5′ ggaattgtgagcggataacaattcc; 3′ tcaagacccgtttagaggcccc
Terms and licenses: Academic/Nonprofit Terms; Industry Terms: Not Available to Industry
How to cite: pSN672 was a gift from Shinsuke Niwa (Addgene plasmid # 177362 ; http://n2t.net/addgene:177362 ; RRID:Addgene_177362)
