[The description below was written by a language model from this plasmid's Addgene catalogue record and pLannotate feature annotations shown in this document.]
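Description:
pSN672 is a bacterial expression plasmid built on the pET21a backbone for producing a truncated human kinesin-3 motor, KIF1A residues 1–393, in E. coli. The plasmid totals roughly 6.7 kb and carries the β-lactamase gene with its own promoter for ampicillin selection. It replicates from a pBR322-type ColE1 origin accompanied by the bom region and the rop gene, consistent with its catalogue listing as low copy. An f1 origin is also present, along with short tetracycline-resistance gene remnants that are non-functional leftovers of the pBR322 lineage.

The expression cassette follows the standard pET arrangement: a T7 promoter immediately followed by a lac operator, the phage T7 gene 10 ribosome binding site, the coding sequence, and a T7 terminator. A plasmid-borne lacI gene supplies repressor, so transcription depends on T7 RNA polymerase in the host and is inducible with IPTG. The KIF1A fragment, inserted by Gibson cloning, is fused at its C terminus to a leucine zipper, which the annotation identifies as derived from yeast GCN4, and then to a short polyhistidine tag for metal-affinity purification. The automated annotation labels the motor region as a fragment of mouse Kif1c, which most likely reflects homology among kinesin-3 motor domains rather than the actual identity of the insert, recorded as human KIF1A. A small downstream hit to a T7 gene 10-derived sequence is probably vector sequence rather than a deliberate tag.

A leucine zipper is a coiled-coil dimerisation motif, so it would be expected to hold the truncated motor as a dimer. The associated publication concerns disease-associated KIF1A mutations and their effects on motor activity, suggesting use of the purified protein in motor assays.
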