Features (pLannotate 1.2.2; 20 found; start..end, strand, type, name):
    468..572     +  promoter       AmpR promoter: bla
    573..1433    +  CDS            AmpR: β-lactamase; bla; confers resistance to ampicillin, carbenicillin, and related antibiotics
   1604..2192    +  rep_origin     ori: high-copy-number ColE1/pMB1/pBR322/pUC origin of replication
   2378..2517    -  misc_feature   bom: basis of mobility region from pBR322
   2619..2810    -  CDS            rop: Rop protein, which maintains plasmids at low copy number; rop
   2827..3207    +  CDS            YPB1_ECOLX: Protein predicted: Swiss-Prot protein existence level 4. From Escherichia coli.
   3279..3570    -  CDS            TcR (fragment): tetracycline efflux protein; tet; confers resistance to tetracycline
   3585..3606    -  protein_bind   CAP binding site: CAP binding activates transcription in the presence of cAMP. E. coli catabolite activator protein
   3619..4701    -  CDS            lacI: lac repressor; lacI; The lac repressor binds to the lac operator to inhibit transcription in E. coli. This inhibition can be relieved by adding lactose or isopropyl-β-D-thiogalactopyranoside (IPTG).
   4702..4779    -  promoter       lacI promoter: lacI
   4787..5066    -  CDS            TcR (fragment): tetracycline efflux protein; tet; confers resistance to tetracycline
   5088..5106    +  promoter       T7 promoter: promoter for bacteriophage T7 RNA polymerase
   5107..5131    +  protein_bind   lac operator: The lac repressor binds to the lac operator to inhibit transcription in E. coli. This inhibition can be relieved by adding lactose or isopropyl-β-D-thiogalactopyranoside (IPTG). lac repressor encoded by lacI
   5146..5168    +  RBS            RBS: efficient ribosome binding site from bacteriophage T7 gene 10 (Olins and Rangwala, 1989)
   5188..6351    +  CDS            Kif1c (fragment): KIF1C_MOUSE - Experimental evidence at protein level: Swiss-Prot protein existence level 1. Motor required for the retrograde transport of Golgi vesicles to the endoplasmic reticulum. Has a microtubule plus end-directed motility (By similarity). From Mus musculus (Mouse).
   6379..6462    +  CDS            GCN4 (fragment): GCN4_YEAST - Also known as AAS101 From Saccharomyces cerevisiae (strain ATCC 204508 / S288c) (Baker's yeast).
   6487..6504    +  CDS            9xHis (fragment): 9xHis affinity tag
   6514..6563    +  CDS            SET1 (fragment): solubility-enhancement tag derived from T7 phage gene 10B
   6571..6618    +  terminator     T7 terminator: transcription terminator for bacteriophage T7 RNA polymerase
   6655..415     +  rep_origin     f1 ori (across the origin) (sequence partly withheld): f1 bacteriophage origin of replication; arrow indicates direction of (+) strand synthesis
>Addgene plasmid #177362 | pSN672 | addgene full sequence | sequence record 355088 | Addgene NGS Result
[110 nt withheld, positions 1-110]
C
[91 nt withheld, positions 112-202]
A
[49 nt withheld, positions 204-252]
CCTTTGACGTTGGAGTCCACGTTCTTT
[37 nt withheld, positions 280-316]
ACCCTATCTCGGTCTATTCTTTTGATTTATAAGGGATTTTGCCGATTTCGGCCTATTGGTTAAAAAATGA
GCTGATTTAACAAAAATTTAACGCGAATTTTAACAAAATATTAACGCTTACAATTTAGGTGGCACTTTTC
GGGGAAATGTGCGCGGAACCCCTATTTGTTTATTTTTCTAAATACATTCAAATATGTATCCGCTCATGTG
ACAATAACCCTGATAAATGCTTCAATAATATTGAAAAAGGAAGAGTATGAGTATTCAACATTTCCGTGTC
GCCCTTATTCCCTTTTTTGCGGCATTTTGCCTTCCTGTTTTTGCTCACCCAGAAACGCTGGTGAAAGTAA
AAGATGCTGAAGATCAGTTGGGTGCACGAGTGGGTTACATCGAACTGGATCTCAACAGCGGTAAGATCCT
TGAGAGTTTTCGCCCCGAAGAACGTTTTCCAATGATGAGCACTTTTAAAGTTCTGCTATGTGGCGCGGTA
TTATCCCGTATTGACGCCGGGCAAGAGCAACTCGGTCGCCGCATACACTATTCTCAGAATGACTTGGTTG
AGTACTCACCAGTCACAGAAAAGCATCTTACGGATGGCATGACAGTAAGAGAATTATGCAGTGCTGCCAT
AACCATGAGTGATAACACTGCGGCCAACTTACTTCTGACAACGATCGGAGGACCGAAGGAGCTAACCGCT
TTTTTGCACAACATGGGGGATCATGTAACTCGCCTTGATCGTTGGGAACCGGAGCTGAATGAAGCCATAC
CAAACGACGAGCGTGACACCACGATGCCTGCAGCAATGGCAACAACGTTGCGCAAACTATTAACTGGCGA
ACTACTTACTCTAGCTTCCCGGCAACAATTAATAGACTGGATGGAGGCGGATAAAGTTGCAGGACCACTT
CTGCGCTCGGCCCTTCCGGCTGGCTGGTTTATTGCTGATAAATCTGGAGCCGGTGAGCGTGGGTCTCGCG
GTATCATTGCAGCACTGGGGCCAGATGGTAAGCCCTCCCGTATCGTAGTTATCTACACGACGGGGAGTCA
GGCAACTATGGATGAACGAAATAGACAGATCGCTGAGATAGGTGCCTCACTGATTAAGCATTGGTAACTG
TCAGACCAAGTTTACTCATATATACTTTAGATTGATTTAAAACTTCATTTTTAATTTAAAAGGATCTAGG
TGAAGATCCTTTTTGATAATCTCATGACCAAAATCCCTTAACGTGAGTTTTCGTTCCACTGAGCGTCAGA
CCCCGTAGAAAAGATCAAAGGATCTTCTTGAGATCCTTTTTTTCTGCGCGTAATCTGCTGCTTGCAAACA
AAAAAACCACCGCTACCAGCGGTGGTTTGTTTGCCGGATCAAGAGCTACCAACTCTTTTTCCGAAGGTAA
CTGGCTTCAGCAGAGCGCAGATACCAAATACTGTCCTTCTAGTGTAGCCGTAGTTAGGCCACCACTTCAA
GAACTCTGTAGCACCGCCTACATACCTCGCTCTGCTAATCCTGTTACCAGTGGCTGCTGCCAGTGGCGAT
AAGTCGTGTCTTACCGGGTTGGACTCAAGACGATAGTTACCGGATAAGGCGCAGCGGTCGGGCTGAACGG
GGGGTTCGTGCACACAGCCCAGCTTGGAGCGAACGACCTACACCGAACTGAGATACCTACAGCGTGAGCT
ATGAGAAAGCGCCACGCTTCCCGAAGGGAGAAAGGCGGACAGGTATCCGGTAAGCGGCAGGGTCGGAACA
GGAGAGCGCACGAGGGAGCTTCCAGGGGGAAACGCCTGGTATCTTTATAGTCCTGTCGGGTTTCGCCACC
TCTGACTTGAGCGTCGATTTTTGTGATGCTCGTCAGGGGGGCGGAGCCTATGGAAAAACGCCAGCAACGC
GGCCTTTTTACGGTTCCTGGCCTTTTGCTGGCCTTTTGCTCACATGTTCTTTCCTGCGTTATCCCCTGAT
TCTGTGGATAACCGTATTACCGCCTTTGAGTGAGCTGATACCGCTCGCCGCAGCCGAACGACCGAGCGCA
GCGAGTCAGTGAGCGAGGAAGCGGAAGAGCGCCTGATGCGGTATTTTCTCCTTACGCATCTGTGCGGTAT
TTCACACCGCAATGGTGCACTCTCAGTACAATCTGCTCTGATGCCGCATAGTTAAGCCAGTATACACTCC
GCTATCGCTACGTGACTGGGTCATGGCTGCGCCCCGACACCCGCCAACACCCGCTGACGCGCCCTGACGG
GCTTGTCTGCTCCCGGCATCCGCTTACAGACAAGCTGTGACCGTCTCCGGGAGCTGCATGTGTCAGAGGT
TTTCACCGTCATCACCGAAACGCGCGAGGCAGCTGCGGTAAAGCTCATCAGCGTGGTCGTGAAGCGATTC
ACAGATGTCTGCCTGTTCATCCGCGTCCAGCTCGTTGAGTTTCTCCAGAAGCGTTAATGTCTGGCTTCTG
ATAAAGCGGGCCATGTTAAGGGCGGTTTTTTCCTGTTTGGTCACTGATGCCTCCGTGTAAGGGGGATTTC
TGTTCATGGGGGTAATGATACCGATGAAACGAGAGAGGATGCTCACGATACGGGTTACTGATGATGAACA
TGCCCGGTTACTGGAACGTTGTGAGGGTAAACAACTGGCGGTATGGATGCGGCGGGACCAGAGAAAAATC
ACTCAGGGTCAATGCCAGCGCTTCGTTAATACAGATGTAGGTGTTCCACAGGGTAGCCAGCAGCATCCTG
CGATGCAGATCCGGAACATAATGGTGCAGGGCGCTGACTTCCGCGTTTCCAGACTTTACGAAACACGGAA
ACCGAAGACCATTCATGTTGTTGCTCAGGTCGCAGACGTTTTGCAGCAGCAGTCGCTTCACGTTCGCTCG
CGTATCGGTGATTCATTCTGCTAACCAGTAAGGCAACCCCGCCAGCCTAGCCGGGTCCTCAACGACAGGA
GCACGATCATGCGCACCCGTGGGGCCGCCATGCCGGCGATAATGGCCTGCTTCTCGCCGAAACGTTTGGT
GGCGGGACCAGTGACGAAGGCTTGAGCGAGGGCGTGCAAGATTCCGAATACCGCAAGCGACAGGCCGATC
ATCGTCGCGCTCCAGCGAAAGCGGTCCTCGCCGAAAATGACCCAGAGCGCTGCCGGCACCTGTCCTACGA
GTTGCATGATAAAGAAGACAGTCATAAGTGCGGCGACGATAGTCATGCCCCGCGCCCACCGGAAGGAGCT
GACTGGGTTGAAGGCTCTCAAGGGCATCGGTCGAGATCCCGGTGCCTAATGAGTGAGCTAACTTACATTA
ATTGCGTTGCGCTCACTGCCCGCTTTCCAGTCGGGAAACCTGTCGTGCCAGCTGCATTAATGAATCGGCC
AACGCGCGGGGAGAGGCGGTTTGCGTATTGGGCGCCAGGGTGGTTTTTCTTTTCACCAGTGAGACGGGCA
ACAGCTGATTGCCCTTCACCGCCTGGCCCTGAGAGAGTTGCAGCAAGCGGTCCACGCTGGTTTGCCCCAG
CAGGCGAAAATCCTGTTTGATGGTGGTTAACGGCGGGATATAACATGAGCTGTCTTCGGTATCGTCGTAT
CCCACTACCGAGATATCCGCACCAACGCGCAGCCCGGACTCGGTAATGGCGCGCATTGCGCCCAGCGCCA
TCTGATCGTTGGCAACCAGCATCGCAGTGGGAACGATGCCCTCATTCAGCATTTGCATGGTTTGTTGAAA
ACCGGACATGGCACTCCAGTCGCCTTCCCGTTCCGCTATCGGCTGAATTTGATTGCGAGTGAGATATTTA
TGCCAGCCAGCCAGACGCAGACGCGCCGAGACAGAACTTAATGGGCCCGCTAACAGCGCGATTTGCTGGT
GACCCAATGCGACCAGATGCTCCACGCCCAGTCGCGTACCGTCTTCATGGGAGAAAATAATACTGTTGAT
GGGTGTCTGGTCAGAGACATCAAGAAATAACGCCGGAACATTAGTGCAGGCAGCTTCCACAGCAATGGCA
TCCTGGTCATCCAGCGGATAGTTAATGATCAGCCCACTGACGCGTTGCGCGAGAAGATTGTGCACCGCCG
CTTTACAGGCTTCGACGCCGCTTCGTTCTACCATCGACACCACCACGCTGGCACCCAGTTGATCGGCGCG
AGATTTAATCGCCGCGACAATTTGCGACGGCGCGTGCAGGGCCAGACTGGAGGTGGCAACGCCAATCAGC
AACGACTGTTTGCCCGCCAGTTGTTGTGCCACGCGGTTGGGAATGTAATTCAGCTCCGCCATCGCCGCTT
CCACTTTTTCCCGCGTTTTCGCAGAAACGTGGCTGGCCTGGTTCACCACGCGGGAAACGGTCTGATAAGA
GACACCGGCATACTCTGCGACATCGTATAACGTTACTGGTTTCACATTCACCACCCTGAATTGACTCTCT
TCCGGGCGCTATCATGCCATACCGCGAAAGGTTTTGCGCCATTCGATGGTGTCCGGGATCTCGACGCTCT
CCCTTATGCGACTCCTGCATTAGGAAGCAGCCCAGTAGTAGGTTGAGGCCGTTGAGCACCGCCGCCGCAA
GGAATGGTGCATGCAAGGAGATGGCGCCCAACAGTCCCCCGGCCACGGGGCCTGCCACCATACCCACGCC
GAAACAAGCGCTCATGAGCCCGAAGTGGCGAGCCCGATCTTCCCCATCGGTGATGTCGGCGATATAGGCG
CCAGCAACCGCACCTGTGGCGCCGGTGATGCCGGCCACGATGCGTCCGGCGTAGAGGATCGAGATCTCGA
TCCCGCGAAATTAATACGACTCACTATAGGGGAATTGTGAGCGGATAACAATTCCCCTCTAGAAATAATT
TTGTTTAACTTTAAGAAGGAGATATACATATGGGCAGCAGCATGGCCGGGGCTTCGGTGAAGGTGGCGGT
GCGGGTCCGCCCCTTCAATTCCCGGGAAATGAGCCGTGACTCCAAGTGCATCATTCAGATGTCTGGAAGC
ACCACCACCATTGTTAACCCCAAACAGCCCAAGGAGACGCCCAAAAGCTTCAGCTTTGACTACTCCTACT
GGTCGCACACCTCACCTGAGGACATCAACTACGCGTCGCAGAAGCAGGTGTACCGGGACATCGGCGAGGA
GATGCTGCAGCATGCCTTTGAGGGATACAACGTGTGCATCTTCGCCTATGGGCAGACGGGTGCCGGCAAG
TCCTACACCATGATGGGCAAGCAGGAGAAGGACCAGCAGGGCATCATCCCACAGCTCTGCGAGGACCTCT
TCTCTCGGATCAACGACACGACCAACGACAACATGTCCTACTCCGTGGAGGTCAGCTACATGGAGATTTA
CTGTGAGCGCGTCCGTGACCTCCTGAACCCCAAGAACAAGGGCAACCTTCGCGTGAGGGAGCACCCACTG
CTGGGGCCCTACGTGGAGGACCTCTCCAAGCTGGCTGTCACCTCCTACAATGACATCCAGGACCTCATGG
ACTCAGGGAACAAGGCCAGGACCGTGGCGGCCACCAACATGAATGAGACCAGCAGTCGCTCCCACGCCGT
CTTCAACATCATCTTCACCCAGAAGCGCCATGACGCAGAGACCAATATCACCACGGAGAAGGTGAGCAAA
ATCAGCCTGGTGGACCTGGCTGGGAGCGAGCGGGCTGACTCCACGGGAGCCAAGGGCACGCGCCTCAAGG
AGGGGGCCAACATCAACAAGTCGCTGACCACCCTGGGCAAGGTCATCTCCGCCCTGGCTGAAATGGACTC
CGGACCCAACAAGAACAAGAAAAAGAAGAAGACAGATTTCATTCCGTACCGAGATTCCGTGTTGACCTGG
CTCCTCCGGGAAAACCTGGGCGGTAACTCAAGGACAGCTATGGTGGCAGCCTTGAGTCCTGCAGACATCA
ACTACGATGAGACCCTTAGCACGCTGAGGTATGCTGACCGGGCCAAGCAGATCCGCTGCAATGCTGTCAT
CAATGAGGACCCCAACAACAAGCTGATCCGCGAGCTGAAGGATGAGGTGACCCGGCTGCGGGACCTTCTG
TACGCCCAGGGTCTTGGCGACATCACTGACGGCGCGGGAGTGAAACAACTTGAAGACAAGGTTGAAGAAT
TGGCTTCGAAAAATTATCACTTGGAAAATGAGGTTGCCAGATTAAAGAAATTAGTTTGCGGCAGCGGTAG
CGCACTCGAGCACCACCACCACCACCACTGAGATCCGGCTGCTAACAAAGCCCGAAAGGAAGCTGAGTTG
GCTGCTGCCACCGCTGAGCAATAACTAGCATAACCCCTTGGGGCCTCTAAACGGGTCTTGAGGGGTTTTT
TGCTGAAAGGAGGAACTATATCCGGATTGGCGAATGGGACGCGCCCTGTAGC
